Addgene plasmid #75648: TSSK2 gRNA (BRDN0001148461)
Purpose: 3rd generation lentiviral gRNA plasmid targeting human TSSK2
Depositing lab: John Doench & David Root. Depositing organization: Broad Institute. Publication: Optimized sgRNA design to maximize activity and minimize off-target effects of CRISPR-Cas9. Doench JG, Fusi N, Sullender M, Hegde M, Vaimberg EW, Donovan KF, Smith I, Tothova Z, Wilen C, Orchard R, Virgin HW, Listgarten J, Root DE. Nat Biotechnol. 2016 Jan 18. doi: 10.1038/nbt.3437. PubMed 26780180.
Backbone
  Vector backbone: lentiGuide-Puro
  Backbone manufacturer: Zhang Lab (Addgene plasmid # 52963)
  Vector type: Mammalian Expression, Lentiviral, CRISPR
  Selectable markers: Puromycin
Growth in bacteria
  Bacterial resistance: Ampicillin, 100 μg/mL
  Growth temperature: 37°C
  Growth strain: DH5alpha
  Copy number: High Copy
Gene/Insert
  Gene/Insert name: TSSK2 (alt names: TSSK2; NM_053006.4)
  gRNA/shRNA sequence: GGCACTTGATGAACTCGAGG
  Species: H. sapiens (human)
  Entrez Gene: TSSK2 (a.k.a. DGS-G, SPOGA2, STK22B, TSK2)
  Promoter: hU6
  Cloning method: Unknown
  Sequencing primers: 5′ U6-F; 3′ pS2-R
Terms and licenses: Academic/Nonprofit Terms; Industry Terms: Not Available to Industry
Depositor comments: The gRNA was designed to target the following Genbank reference sequence(s): NM_053006.4. Note that this plasmid does NOT contain Cas9. It should be used in conjunction with lentiCas9-Blast (Addgene #52962) or otherwise with cell lines already expressing Cas9. Browse the full kinome gRNA library at http://www.addgene.org/pooled-library/broadgpp-human-kinome/ or visit http://www.broadinstitute.org/rnai/public/ for detailed protocols and information.
How to cite: TSSK2 gRNA (BRDN0001148461) was a gift from John Doench & David Root (Addgene plasmid # 75648 ; http://n2t.net/addgene:75648 ; RRID:Addgene_75648)
