[The description below was written by a language model from this plasmid's Addgene catalogue record and pLannotate feature annotations shown in this document.]
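Description:
TSSK2 gRNA (BRDN0001148461) is a third-generation lentiviral CRISPR guide plasmid built on the lentiGuide-Puro backbone. It expresses a single guide RNA against human TSSK2, a kinase gene, with the guide designed against the reference transcript NM_053006.4. It belongs to a human kinome gRNA collection. The 8.3 kb plasmid is maintained at high copy in E. coli through a ColE1/pUC-type origin and selected with ampicillin via β-lactamase. The backbone also carries an f1 origin, an SV40 origin and poly(A) signal, and remnants of lac and phage-promoter elements that have no role in the payload.

The transfer cassette is framed by an RSV promoter fused to a truncated HIV-1 5' LTR, which makes genomic RNA production Tat-independent. At the other end is a self-inactivating ΔU3 3' LTR, which leaves the integrated provirus without LTR promoter activity. Between them lie the Ψ packaging signal with a partial gag sequence, the Rev response element for nuclear export of the unspliced genome, and a cPPT/CTS that aids nuclear import in transduced cells.

The human U6 RNA polymerase III promoter drives the TSSK2 spacer joined to the Streptococcus pyogenes Cas9 gRNA scaffold. A separate EF-1α core promoter with its intron A drives puromycin N-acetyltransferase, followed by a WPRE to enhance transcript expression, so that transduced mammalian cells can be selected with puromycin.

The plasmid does not encode Cas9. It is meant for use with a separate Cas9 lentiviral vector or in cells that already express Cas9, typically for knockout of TSSK2.
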