Features (pLannotate 1.2.2; 29 found; start..end, strand, type, name):
     14..80      +  CDS            small t antigen (fragment): SV40 (simian virus 40) small t antigen
    106..317     +  promoter       EF-1α core promoter: core promoter for human elongation factor EF-1α
    318..1256    +  intron         EF-1α intron A: intron upstream of the start codon of human EF-1α
   1278..1877    +  CDS            PuroR (fragment): puromycin N-acetyltransferase; pac from Streptomyces; confers resistance to puromycin
   1893..2481    +  misc_feature   WPRE: woodchuck hepatitis virus posttranscriptional regulatory element
   2532..2551    +  misc_feature   cPPT/CTS (fragment): central polypurine tract and central termination sequence of HIV-1
   2553..2786    +  LTR            3' LTR (ΔU3): self-inactivating 3' long terminal repeat (LTR) from HIV-1
   2864..2985    +  polyA_signal   SV40 poly(A) signal: SV40 polyadenylation signal
   3025..3160    +  rep_origin     SV40 ori: SV40 origin of replication
   3181..3199    -  promoter       T7 promoter: promoter for bacteriophage T7 RNA polymerase
   3207..3362    +  CDS            lacZα (fragment): LacZα fragment of β-galactosidase; lacZ fragment
   3367..3795    +  rep_origin     f1 ori (sequence partly withheld): f1 bacteriophage origin of replication; arrow indicates direction of (+) strand synthesis
   3848..3952    +  promoter       AmpR promoter: bla
   3953..4813    +  CDS            AmpR: β-lactamase; bla; confers resistance to ampicillin, carbenicillin, and related antibiotics
   4984..5572    +  rep_origin     ori: high-copy-number ColE1/pMB1/pBR322/pUC origin of replication
   5755..5847    +  CDS            lacI (fragment): lac repressor; lacI; The lac repressor binds to the lac operator to inhibit transcription in E. coli. This inhibition can be relieved by adding lactose or isopropyl-β-D-thiogalactopyranoside (IPTG).
   5860..5881    +  protein_bind   CAP binding site: CAP binding activates transcription in the presence of cAMP. E. coli catabolite activator protein
   5896..5926    +  promoter       lac promoter: promoter for the E. coli lac operon
   5934..5950    +  protein_bind   lac operator: The lac repressor binds to the lac operator to inhibit transcription in E. coli. This inhibition can be relieved by adding lactose or isopropyl-β-D-thiogalactopyranoside (IPTG). lac repressor encoded by lacI
   5995..6013    +  promoter       T3 promoter: promoter for bacteriophage T3 RNA polymerase
   6041..6267    +  promoter       RSV promoter: Rous sarcoma virus enhancer/promoter
   6268..6448    +  LTR            5' LTR (truncated): truncated 5' long terminal repeat (LTR) from HIV-1
   6495..6620    +  misc_feature   HIV-1 Ψ: packaging signal of human immunodeficiency virus type 1
   6604..6967    +  CDS            HIV-1 gag (fragment): gag protein from human immunodeficiency virus 1; gag
   7113..7346    +  misc_feature   RRE: The Rev response element (RRE) of HIV-1 allows for Rev-dependent mRNA export from the nucleus to the cytoplasm.
   7723..7749    +  CDS            Rev (fragment): human immunodeficiency virus 1 (HIV-1) Rev protein; rev; enhances nuclear export of unspliced and incompletely spliced viral mRNAs
   7753..7993    +  promoter       U6 promoter: RNA polymerase III promoter for human U6 snRNA
   8023..8098    +  misc_RNA       gRNA scaffold: guide RNA scaffold for the Streptococcus pyogenes CRISPR/Cas9 system
   8154..8271    +  misc_feature   cPPT/CTS: central polypurine tract and central termination sequence of HIV-1
>Addgene plasmid #75648 | TSSK2 gRNA (BRDN0001148461) | addgene full sequence | sequence record 184290 | Addgene Assembled Sequence
CCCGGGTGCAAAGATGGATAAAGTTTTAAACAGAGAGGAATCTTTGCAGCTAATGGACCTTCTAGGTCTT
GAAAGGAGTGGGAATTGGCTCCGGTGCCCGTCAGTGGGCAGAGCGCACATCGCCCACAGTCCCCGAGAAG
TTGGGGGGAGGGGTCGGCAATTGATCCGGTGCCTAGAGAAGGTGGCGCGGGGTAAACTGGGAAAGTGATG
TCGTGTACTGGCTCCGCCTTTTTCCCGAGGGTGGGGGAGAACCGTATATAAGTGCAGTAGTCGCCGTGAA
CGTTCTTTTTCGCAACGGGTTTGCCGCCAGAACACAGGTAAGTGCCGTGTGTGGTTCCCGCGGGCCTGGC
CTCTTTACGGGTTATGGCCCTTGCGTGCCTTGAATTACTTCCACCTGGCTGCAGTACGTGATTCTTGATC
CCGAGCTTCGGGTTGGAAGTGGGTGGGAGAGTTCGAGGCCTTGCGCTTAAGGAGCCCCTTCGCCTCGTGC
TTGAGTTGAGGCCTGGCCTGGGCGCTGGGGCCGCCGCGTGCGAATCTGGTGGCACCTTCGCGCCTGTCTC
GCTGCTTTCGATAAGTCTCTAGCCATTTAAAATTTTTGATGACCTGCTGCGACGCTTTTTTTCTGGCAAG
ATAGTCTTGTAAATGCGGGCCAAGATCTGCACACTGGTATTTCGGTTTTTGGGGCCGCGGGCGGCGACGG
GGCCCGTGCGTCCCAGCGCACATGTTCGGCGAGGCGGGGCCTGCGAGCGCGGCCACCGAGAATCGGACGG
GGGTAGTCTCAAGCTGGCCGGCCTGCTCTGGTGCCTGGCCTCGCGCCGCCGTGTATCGCCCCGCCCTGGG
CGGCAAGGCTGGCCCGGTCGGCACCAGTTGCGTGAGCGGAAAGATGGCCGCTTCCCGGCCCTGCTGCAGG
GAGCTCAAAATGGAGGACGCGGCGCTCGGGAGAGCGGGCGGGTGAGTCACCCACACAAAGGAAAAGGGCC
TTTCCGTCCTCAGCCGTCGCTTCATGTGACTCCACGGAGTACCGGGCGCCGTCCAGGCACCTCGATTAGT
TCTCGAGCTTTTGGAGTACGTCGTCTTTAGGTTGGGGGGAGGGGTTTTATGCGATGGAGTTTCCCCACAC
TGAGTGGGTGGAGACTGAAGTTAGGCCAGCTTGGCACTTGATGTAATTCTCCTTGGAATTTGCCCTTTTT
GAGTTTGGATCTTGGTTCATTCTCAAGCCTCAGACAGTGGTTCAAAGTTTTTTTCTTCCATTTCAGGTGT
CGTGACGTACGGCCACCATGACCGAGTACAAGCCCACGGTGCGCCTCGCCACCCGCGACGACGTCCCCAG
GGCCGTACGCACCCTCGCCGCCGCGTTCGCCGACTACCCCGCCACGCGCCACACCGTCGATCCGGACCGC
CACATCGAGCGGGTCACCGAGCTGCAAGAACTCTTCCTCACGCGCGTCGGGCTCGACATCGGCAAGGTGT
GGGTCGCGGACGACGGCGCCGCCGTGGCGGTCTGGACCACGCCGGAGAGCGTCGAAGCGGGGGCGGTGTT
CGCCGAGATCGGCCCGCGCATGGCCGAGTTGAGCGGTTCCCGGCTGGCCGCGCAGCAACAGATGGAAGGC
CTCCTGGCGCCGCACCGGCCCAAGGAGCCCGCGTGGTTCCTGGCCACCGTCGGAGTCTCGCCCGACCACC
AGGGCAAGGGTCTGGGCAGCGCCGTCGTGCTCCCCGGAGTGGAGGCGGCCGAGCGCGCCGGGGTGCCCGC
CTTCCTGGAGACCTCCGCGCCCCGCAACCTCCCCTTCTACGAGCGGCTCGGCTTCACCGTCACCGCCGAC
GTCGAGGTGCCCGAAGGACCGCGCACCTGGTGCATGACCCGCAAGCCCGGTGCCTGAACGCGTTAAGTCG
ACAATCAACCTCTGGATTACAAAATTTGTGAAAGATTGACTGGTATTCTTAACTATGTTGCTCCTTTTAC
GCTATGTGGATACGCTGCTTTAATGCCTTTGTATCATGCTATTGCTTCCCGTATGGCTTTCATTTTCTCC
TCCTTGTATAAATCCTGGTTGCTGTCTCTTTATGAGGAGTTGTGGCCCGTTGTCAGGCAACGTGGCGTGG
TGTGCACTGTGTTTGCTGACGCAACCCCCACTGGTTGGGGCATTGCCACCACCTGTCAGCTCCTTTCCGG
GACTTTCGCTTTCCCCCTCCCTATTGCCACGGCGGAACTCATCGCCGCCTGCCTTGCCCGCTGCTGGACA
GGGGCTCGGCTGTTGGGCACTGACAATTCCGTGGTGTTGTCGGGGAAATCATCGTCCTTTCCTTGGCTGC
TCGCCTGTGTTGCCACCTGGATTCTGCGCGGGACGTCCTTCTGCTACGTCCCTTCGGCCCTCAATCCAGC
GGACCTTCCTTCCCGCGGCCTGCTGCCGGCTCTGCGGCCTCTTCCGCGTCTTCGCCTTCGCCCTCAGACG
AGTCGGATCTCCCTTTGGGCCGCCTCCCCGCGTCGACTTTAAGACCAATGACTTACAAGGCAGCTGTAGA
TCTTAGCCACTTTTTAAAAGAAAAGGGGGGACTGGAAGGGCTAATTCACTCCCAACGAAGACAAGATCTG
CTTTTTGCTTGTACTGGGTCTCTCTGGTTAGACCAGATCTGAGCCTGGGAGCTCTCTGGCTAACTAGGGA
ACCCACTGCTTAAGCCTCAATAAAGCTTGCCTTGAGTGCTTCAAGTAGTGTGTGCCCGTCTGTTGTGTGA
CTCTGGTAACTAGAGATCCCTCAGACCCTTTTAGTCAGTGTGGAAAATCTCTAGCAGTACGTATAGTAGT
TCATGTCATCTTATTATTCAGTATTTATAACTTGCAAAGAAATGAATATCAGAGAGTGAGAGGAACTTGT
TTATTGCAGCTTATAATGGTTACAAATAAAGCAATAGCATCACAAATTTCACAAATAAAGCATTTTTTTC
ACTGCATTCTAGTTGTGGTTTGTCCAAACTCATCAATGTATCTTATCATGTCTGGCTCTAGCTATCCCGC
CCCTAACTCCGCCCATCCCGCCCCTAACTCCGCCCAGTTCCGCCCATTCTCCGCCCCATGGCTGACTAAT
TTTTTTTATTTATGCAGAGGCCGAGGCCGCCTCGGCCTCTGAGCTATTCCAGAAGTAGTGAGGAGGCTTT
TTTGGAGGCCTAGGGACGTACCCAATTCGCCCTATAGTGAGTCGTATTACGCGCGCTCACTGGCCGTCGT
TTTACAACGTCGTGACTGGGAAAACCCTGGCGTTACCCAACTTAATCGCCTTGCAGCACATCCCCCTTTC
GCCAGCTGGCGTAATAGCGAAGAGGCCCGCACCGATCGCCCTTCCCAACAGTTGCGCAGCCTGAATGGCG
AATGGG
[124 nt withheld, positions 3367-3490]
C
[91 nt withheld, positions 3492-3582]
A
[49 nt withheld, positions 3584-3632]
CCTTTGACGTTGGAGTCCACGTTCTTT
[37 nt withheld, positions 3660-3696]
ACCCTATCTCGGTCTATTCTTTTGATTTATAAGGGATTTTGCCGATTTCGGCCTATTGGTTAAAAAATGA
GCTGATTTAACAAAAATTTAACGCGAATTTTAACAAAATATTAACGCTTACAATTTAGGTGGCACTTTTC
GGGGAAATGTGCGCGGAACCCCTATTTGTTTATTTTTCTAAATACATTCAAATATGTATCCGCTCATGAG
ACAATAACCCTGATAAATGCTTCAATAATATTGAAAAAGGAAGAGTATGAGTATTCAACATTTCCGTGTC
GCCCTTATTCCCTTTTTTGCGGCATTTTGCCTTCCTGTTTTTGCTCACCCAGAAACGCTGGTGAAAGTAA
AAGATGCTGAAGATCAGTTGGGTGCACGAGTGGGTTACATCGAACTGGATCTCAACAGCGGTAAGATCCT
TGAGAGTTTTCGCCCCGAAGAACGTTTTCCAATGATGAGCACTTTTAAAGTTCTGCTATGTGGCGCGGTA
TTATCCCGTATTGACGCCGGGCAAGAGCAACTCGGTCGCCGCATACACTATTCTCAGAATGACTTGGTTG
AGTACTCACCAGTCACAGAAAAGCATCTTACGGATGGCATGACAGTAAGAGAATTATGCAGTGCTGCCAT
AACCATGAGTGATAACACTGCGGCCAACTTACTTCTGACAACGATCGGAGGACCGAAGGAGCTAACCGCT
TTTTTGCACAACATGGGGGATCATGTAACTCGCCTTGATCGTTGGGAACCGGAGCTGAATGAAGCCATAC
CAAACGACGAGCGTGACACCACGATGCCTGTAGCAATGGCAACAACGTTGCGCAAACTATTAACTGGCGA
ACTACTTACTCTAGCTTCCCGGCAACAATTAATAGACTGGATGGAGGCGGATAAAGTTGCAGGACCACTT
CTGCGCTCGGCCCTTCCGGCTGGCTGGTTTATTGCTGATAAATCTGGAGCCGGTGAGCGTGGGTCTCGCG
GTATCATTGCAGCACTGGGGCCAGATGGTAAGCCCTCCCGTATCGTAGTTATCTACACGACGGGGAGTCA
GGCAACTATGGATGAACGAAATAGACAGATCGCTGAGATAGGTGCCTCACTGATTAAGCATTGGTAACTG
TCAGACCAAGTTTACTCATATATACTTTAGATTGATTTAAAACTTCATTTTTAATTTAAAAGGATCTAGG
TGAAGATCCTTTTTGATAATCTCATGACCAAAATCCCTTAACGTGAGTTTTCGTTCCACTGAGCGTCAGA
CCCCGTAGAAAAGATCAAAGGATCTTCTTGAGATCCTTTTTTTCTGCGCGTAATCTGCTGCTTGCAAACA
AAAAAACCACCGCTACCAGCGGTGGTTTGTTTGCCGGATCAAGAGCTACCAACTCTTTTTCCGAAGGTAA
CTGGCTTCAGCAGAGCGCAGATACCAAATACTGTTCTTCTAGTGTAGCCGTAGTTAGGCCACCACTTCAA
GAACTCTGTAGCACCGCCTACATACCTCGCTCTGCTAATCCTGTTACCAGTGGCTGCTGCCAGTGGCGAT
AAGTCGTGTCTTACCGGGTTGGACTCAAGACGATAGTTACCGGATAAGGCGCAGCGGTCGGGCTGAACGG
GGGGTTCGTGCACACAGCCCAGCTTGGAGCGAACGACCTACACCGAACTGAGATACCTACAGCGTGAGCT
ATGAGAAAGCGCCACGCTTCCCGAAGGGAGAAAGGCGGACAGGTATCCGGTAAGCGGCAGGGTCGGAACA
GGAGAGCGCACGAGGGAGCTTCCAGGGGGAAACGCCTGGTATCTTTATAGTCCTGTCGGGTTTCGCCACC
TCTGACTTGAGCGTCGATTTTTGTGATGCTCGTCAGGGGGGCGGAGCCTATGGAAAAACGCCAGCAACGC
GGCCTTTTTACGGTTCCTGGCCTTTTGCTGGCCTTTTGCTCACATGTTCTTTCCTGCGTTATCCCCTGAT
TCTGTGGATAACCGTATTACCGCCTTTGAGTGAGCTGATACCGCTCGCCGCAGCCGAACGACCGAGCGCA
GCGAGTCAGTGAGCGAGGAAGCGGAAGAGCGCCCAATACGCAAACCGCCTCTCCCCGCGCGTTGGCCGAT
TCATTAATGCAGCTGGCACGACAGGTTTCCCGACTGGAAAGCGGGCAGTGAGCGCAACGCAATTAATGTG
AGTTAGCTCACTCATTAGGCACCCCAGGCTTTACACTTTATGCTTCCGGCTCGTATGTTGTGTGGAATTG
TGAGCGGATAACAATTTCACACAGGAAACAGCTATGACCATGATTACGCCAAGCGCGCAATTAACCCTCA
CTAAAGGGAACAAAAGCTGGAGCTGCAAGCTTAATGTAGTCTTATGCAATACTCTTGTAGTCTTGCAACA
TGGTAACGATGAGTTAGCAACATGCCTTACAAGGAGAGAAAAAGCACCGTGCATGCCGATTGGTGGAAGT
AAGGTGGTACGATCGTGCCTTATTAGGAAGGCAACAGACGGGTCTGACATGGATTGGACGAACCACTGAA
TTGCCGCATTGCAGAGATATTGTATTTAAGTGCCTAGCTCGATACATAAACGGGTCTCTCTGGTTAGACC
AGATCTGAGCCTGGGAGCTCTCTGGCTAACTAGGGAACCCACTGCTTAAGCCTCAATAAAGCTTGCCTTG
AGTGCTTCAAGTAGTGTGTGCCCGTCTGTTGTGTGACTCTGGTAACTAGAGATCCCTCAGACCCTTTTAG
TCAGTGTGGAAAATCTCTAGCAGTGGCGCCCGAACAGGGACTTGAAAGCGAAAGGGAAACCAGAGGAGCT
CTCTCGACGCAGGACTCGGCTTGCTGAAGCGCGCACGGCAAGAGGCGAGGGGCGGCGACTGGTGAGTACG
CCAAAAATTTTGACTAGCGGAGGCTAGAAGGAGAGAGATGGGTGCGAGAGCGTCAGTATTAAGCGGGGGA
GAATTAGATCGCGATGGGAAAAAATTCGGTTAAGGCCAGGGGGAAAGAAAAAATATAAATTAAAACATAT
AGTATGGGCAAGCAGGGAGCTAGAACGATTCGCAGTTAATCCTGGCCTGTTAGAAACATCAGAAGGCTGT
AGACAAATACTGGGACAGCTACAACCATCCCTTCAGACAGGATCAGAAGAACTTAGATCATTATATAATA
CAGTAGCAACCCTCTATTGTGTGCATCAAAGGATAGAGATAAAAGACACCAAGGAAGCTTTAGACAAGAT
AGAGGAAGAGCAAAACAAAAGTAAGACCACCGCACAGCAAGCGGCCGCTGATCTTCAGACCTGGAGGAGG
AGATATGAGGGACAATTGGAGAAGTGAATTATATAAATATAAAGTAGTAAAAATTGAACCATTAGGAGTA
GCACCCACCAAGGCAAAGAGAAGAGTGGTGCAGAGAGAAAAAAGAGCAGTGGGAATAGGAGCTTTGTTCC
TTGGGTTCTTGGGAGCAGCAGGAAGCACTATGGGCGCAGCGTCAATGACGCTGACGGTACAGGCCAGACA
ATTATTGTCTGGTATAGTGCAGCAGCAGAACAATTTGCTGAGGGCTATTGAGGCGCAACAGCATCTGTTG
CAACTCACAGTCTGGGGCATCAAGCAGCTCCAGGCAAGAATCCTGGCTGTGGAAAGATACCTAAAGGATC
AACAGCTCCTGGGGATTTGGGGTTGCTCTGGAAAACTCATTTGCACCACTGCTGTGCCTTGGAATGCTAG
TTGGAGTAATAAATCTCTGGAACAGATTTGGAATCACACGACCTGGATGGAGTGGGACAGAGAAATTAAC
AATTACACAAGCTTAATACACTCCTTAATTGAAGAATCGCAAAACCAGCAAGAAAAGAATGAACAAGAAT
TATTGGAATTAGATAAATGGGCAAGTTTGTGGAATTGGTTTAACATAACAAATTGGCTGTGGTATATAAA
ATTATTCATAATGATAGTAGGAGGCTTGGTAGGTTTAAGAATAGTTTTTGCTGTACTTTCTATAGTGAAT
AGAGTTAGGCAGGGATATTCACCATTATCGTTTCAGACCCACCTCCCAACCCCGAGGGGACCCAGAGAGG
GCCTATTTCCCATGATTCCTTCATATTTGCATATACGATACAAGGCTGTTAGAGAGATAATTAGAATTAA
TTTGACTGTAAACACAAAGATATTAGTACAAAATACGTGACGTAGAAAGTAATAATTTCTTGGGTAGTTT
GCAGTTTTAAAATTATGTTTTAAAATGGACTATCATATGCTTACCGTAACTTGAAAGTATTTCGATTTCT
TGGCTTTATATATCTTGTGGAAAGGACGAAACACCGGGCACTTGATGAACTCGAGGGTTTTAGAGCTAGA
AATAGCAAGTTAAAATAAGGCTAGTCCGTTATCAACTTGAAAAAGTGGCACCGAGTCGGTGCTTTTTTAA
GCTTGGCGTAACTAGATCTTGAGACAAATGGCAGTATTCATCCACAATTTTAAAAGAAAAGGGGGGATTG
GGGGGTACAGTGCAGGGGAAAGAATAGTAGACATAATAGCAACAGACATACAAACTAAAGAATTACAAAA
ACAAATTACAAAAATTCAAAATTTTCGGGTTTATTACAGGGACAGCAGAGATCCACTTTGGCGCCGGCTC
GAGGGGG
