>Addgene plasmid #75648 | TSSK2 gRNA (BRDN0001148461) | depositor partial sequence | sequence record 143108 | Target Sequence
GGCACTTGATGAACTCGAGG
