>Addgene plasmid #75648 | TSSK2 gRNA (BRDN0001148461) | addgene partial sequence | sequence record 184289 | hU6-F
TAGAAAGTAATAATTTCTTGGGTAGTTTGCAGTTTTAAAATTATGTTTTAAAATGGACTATCATATGCTT
ACCGTAACTTGAAAGTATTTCGATTTCTTGGCTTTATATATCTTGTGGAAAGGACGAAACACCGGGCACT
TGATGAACTCGAGGGTTTTAGAGCTAGAAATAGCAAGTTAAAATAAGGCTAGTCCGTTATCAACTTGAAA
AAGTGGCACCGAGTCGGTGCTTTTTTAAGCTTGGCGTAACTAGATCTTGAGACAAATGGCAGTATTCATC
CACAATTTTAAAAGAAAAGGGGGGATTGGGGGGTACAGTGCAGGGGAAAGAATAGTAGACATAATAGCAA
CAGACATACAAACTAAAGAATTACAAAAACAAATTACAAAAATTCAAAATTTTCGGGTTTATTACAGGGA
CAGCAGAGATCCACTTTGGCGCCGGCTCGAGGGGGCCCGGGTGCAAAGATGGATAAAGTTTTAAACAGAG
AGGAATCTTTGCAGCTAATGGACCTTCTAGGTCTTGAAAGGAGTGGGAATTGGCTCCGGTGCCCGTCAGT
GGGCAGAGCG
